>Addgene plasmid #88459 | pDONR223-ZNF785 | addgene full sequence | sequence record 363366 | Addgene NGS Result
CAAATAATGATTTTATTTTGACTGATAGTGACCTGTTCGTTGCAACAAATTGATGAGCAATGCTTTTTTA
TAATGCCAACTTTGTACAAAAAAGTTGGCATGGGGCCGCCCCTGGCGCCGCGCCCGGCCCACGTACCCGG
GGAGGCCGGGCCCCGGAGGACGAGGGAAAGCAGGCCGGGCGCCGTGAGCTTCGCGGACGTGGCCGTGTAC
TTCTCTCCCGAGGAGTGGGAATGCCTGCGGCCAGCGCAGAGGGCCCTGTACCGGGACGTGATGCGGGAGA
CCTTCGGCCACCTGGGCGCGCTGGGATTTTCAGTTCCCAAACCCGCTTTTATCTCGTGGGTGGAAGGAGA
AGTGGAGGCGTGGAGCCCGGAGGCCCAGGATCCCGACGGTGAGAGCTCTGCAGCTTTCAGCAGGGGCCAA
GGACAGGAAGCAGGATCCAGGGATGGGAATGAGGAGAAGGAAAGGCTGAAGAAGTGTCCAAAACAAAAAG
AGGTGGCGCATGAAGTGGCTGTCAAGGAGTGGTGGCCCAGCGTCGCCTGCCCAGAGTTCTGCAACCCTAG
GCAGAGCCCCATGAATCCCTGGCTCAAGGACACTCTGACCCGAAGACTGCCCCACTCTTGCCCAGACTGT
GGCCGCAACTTCAGCTACCCTTCCCTCCTGGCCAGCCACCAGCGGGTCCACTCCGGGGAGCGGCCCTTCT
CCTGCGGCCAGTGTCAGGCGCGTTTCTCCCAGCGCAGGTACCTGCTCCAGCATCAGTTCATCCACACCGG
CGAGAAGCCCTACCCCTGCCCCGACTGCGGGCGCCGCTTCCGCCAGAGGGGTTCCCTGGCTATCCACAGG
CGGGCTCACACCGGGGAGAAGCCTTACGCGTGCTCAGACTGCAAGAGTCGCTTCACTTACCCCTACCTGC
TGGCCATCCACCAGCGCAAGCACACGGGCGAGAAGCCCTACAGCTGCCCCGATTGCAGCCTCCGTTTCGC
CTACACCTCCCTGCTGGCCATCCACAGGCGCATACACACCGGCGAGAAGCCCTACCCCTGTCCTGACTGC
GGCCGCCGCTTCACCTATTCTTCCCTCCTCCTCAGTCACCGGCGCATTCACTCCGACAGCCGGCCCTTCC
CCTGCGTGGAGTGTGGGAAAGGCTTCAAGCGCAAGACCGCCCTGGAAGCCCATCGGTGGATCCACCGCTC
CTGCAGCGAGAGGCGCGCGTGGCAGCAGGCCGTGGTGGGGCGTTCAGAGCCCATCCCTGTTTTGGGAGGC
AAGGATCCCCCAGTTCACTTCCGGCACTTTCCAGATATATTTCAAGAGTGTGGGTGCCCAACTTTCTTGT
ACAAAGTTGGCATTATAAGAAAGCATTGCTTATCAATTTGTTGCAACGAACAGGTCACTATCAGTCAAAA
TAAAATCATTATTTGCCATCCAGCTGATATCCCCTATAGTGAGTCGTATTACATGGTCATAGCTGTTTCC
TGGCAGCTCTGGCCCGTGTCTCAAAATCTCTGATGTTACATTGCACAAGATAAAAATATATCATCATGCC
TCCTCTAGACCAGCCAGGACAGAAATGCCTCGACTTCGCTGCTACCCAAGGTTGCCGGGTGACGCACACC
GTGGAAACGGATGAAGGCACGAACCCAGTGGACATAAGCCTGTTCGGTTCGTAAGCTGTAATGCAAGTAG
CGTATGCGCTCACGCAACTGGTCCAGAACCTTGACCGAACGCAGCGGTGGTAACGGCGCAGTGGCGGTTT
TCATGGCTTGTTATGACTGTTTTTTTGGGGTACAGTCTATGCCTCGGGCATCCAAGCAGCAAGCGCGTTA
CGCCGTGGGTCGATGTTTGATGTTATGGAGCAGCAACGATGTTACGCAGCAGGGCAGTCGCCCTAAAACA
AAGTTAAACATTATGAGGGAAGCGGTGATCGCCGAAGTATCGACTCAACTATCAGAGGTAGTTGGCGTCA
TCGAGCGCCATCTCGAACCGACGTTGCTGGCCGTACATTTGTACGGCTCCGCAGTGGATGGCGGCCTGAA
GCCACACAGTGATATTGATTTGCTGGTTACGGTGACCGTAAGGCTTGATGAAACAACGCGGCGAGCTTTG
ATCAACGACCTTTTGGAAACTTCGGCTTCCCCTGGAGAGAGCGAGATTCTCCGCGCTGTAGAAGTCACCA
TTGTTGTGCACGACGACATCATTCCGTGGCGTTATCCAGCTAAGCGCGAACTGCAATTTGGAGAATGGCA
GCGCAATGACATTCTTGCAGGTATCTTCGAGCCAGCCACGATCGACATTGATCTGGCTATCTTGCTGACA
AAAGCAAGAGAACATAGCGTTGCCTTGGTAGGTCCAGCGGCGGAGGAACTCTTTGATCCGGTTCCTGAAC
AGGATCTATTTGAGGCGCTAAATGAAACCTTAACGCTATGGAACTCGCCGCCCGACTGGGCTGGCGATGA
GCGAAATGTAGTGCTTACGTTGTCCCGCATTTGGTACAGCGCAGTAACCGGCAAAATCGCGCCGAAGGAT
GTCGCTGCCGACTGGGCAATGGAGCGCCTGCCGGCCCAGTATCAGCCCGTCATACTTGAAGCTAGACAGG
CTTATCTTGGACAAGAAGAAGATCGCTTGGCCTCGCGCGCAGATCAGTTGGAAGAATTTGTCCACTACGT
GAAAGGCGAGATCACCAAGGTAGTCGGCAAATAACCCTCGAGCCACCCATGACCAAAATCCCTTAACGTG
AGTTACGCGTCGTTCCACTGAGCGTCAGACCCCGTAGAAAAGATCAAAGGATCTTCTTGAGATCCTTTTT
TTCTGCGCGTAATCTGCTGCTTGCAAACAAAAAAACCACCGCTACCAGCGGTGGTTTGTTTGCCGGATCA
AGAGCTACCAACTCTTTTTCCGAAGGTAACTGGCTTCAGCAGAGCGCAGATACCAAATACTGTTCTTCTA
GTGTAGCCGTAGTTAGGCCACCACTTCAAGAACTCTGTAGCACCGCCTACATACCTCGCTCTGCTAATCC
TGTTACCAGTGGCTGCTGCCAGTGGCGATAAGTCGTGTCTTACCGGGTTGGACTCAAGACGATAGTTACC
GGATAAGGCGCAGCGGTCGGGCTGAACGGGGGGTTCGTGCACACAGCCCAGCTTGGAGCGAACGACCTAC
ACCGAACTGAGATACCTACAGCGTGAGCTATGAGAAAGCGCCACGCTTCCCGAAGGGAGAAAGGCGGACA
GGTATCCGGTAAGCGGCAGGGTCGGAACAGGAGAGCGCACGAGGGAGCTTCCAGGGGGAAACGCCTGGTA
TCTTTATAGTCCTGTCGGGTTTCGCCACCTCTGACTTGAGCGTCGATTTTTGTGATGCTCGTCAGGGGGG
CGGAGCCTATGGAAAAACGCCAGCAACGCGGCCTTTTTACGGTTCCTGGCCTTTTGCTGGCCTTTTGCTC
ACATGTTCTTTCCTGCGTTATCCCCTGATTCTGTGGATAACCGTATTACCGCCTTTGAGTGAGCTGATAC
CGCTCGCCGCAGCCGAACGACCGAGCGCAGCGAGTCAGTGAGCGAGGAAGCGGAAGAGCGCCCAATACGC
AAACCGCCTCTCCCCGCGCGTTGGCCGATTCATTAATGCAGCTGGCACGACAGGTTTCCCGACTGGAAAG
CGGGCAGTGAGCGCAACGCAATTAATACGCGTACCGCTAGCCAGGAAGAGTTTGTAGAAACGCAAAAAGG
CCATCCGTCAGGATGGCCTTCTGCTTAGTTTGATGCCTGGCAGTTTATGGCGGGCGTCCTGCCCGCCACC
CTCCGGGCCGTTGCTTCACAACGTTCAAATCCGCTCCCGGCGGATTTGTCCTACTCAGGAGAGCGTTCAC
CGACAAACAACAGATAAAACGAAAGGCCCAGTCTTCCGACTGAGCCTTTCGTTTTATTTGATGCCTGGCA
GTTCCCTACTCTCGCGTTAACGCTAGCATGGATGTTTTCCCAGTCACGACGTTGTAAAACGACGGCCAGT
CTTAAGCTCGGGCCC
Features (pLannotate 1.2.2; 12 found; start..end, strand, type, name):
      2..97      +  protein_bind   attL3: mutant version of attL; recombination site for the Gateway® LR reaction LR Clonase™
    100..1314    +  CDS            ZNF785: ZN785_HUMAN - Experimental evidence at protein level: Swiss-Prot protein existence level 1. May be involved in transcriptional regulation. From Homo sapiens (Human).
   1317..1415    -  protein_bind   attL2: mutant version of attL; recombination site for the Gateway® LR reaction LR Clonase™
   1433..1451    -  promoter       T7 promoter: promoter for bacteriophage T7 RNA polymerase
   1641..1664    +  promoter       Pc promoter (fragment): intI1 (promoter lies within the coding sequence); class 1 integron promoter
   1840..1896    +  CDS            GmR (fragment): gentamycin acetyltransferase; aacC1; confers resistance to gentamycin
   1903..2694    +  CDS            SmR: aminoglycoside adenylyltransferase (Murphy, 1985); aadA; confers resistance to spectinomycin and streptomycin
   2787..3375    +  rep_origin     ori: high-copy-number ColE1/pMB1/pBR322/pUC origin of replication
   3558..3650    +  CDS            lacI (fragment): lac repressor; lacI; The lac repressor binds to the lac operator to inhibit transcription in E. coli. This inhibition can be relieved by adding lactose or isopropyl-β-D-thiogalactopyranoside (IPTG).
   3705..3732    -  terminator     rrnB T2 terminator: transcription terminator T2 from the E. coli rrnB gene
   3864..3907    +  terminator     rrnB T1 terminator: Escherichia coli rrnB; transcription terminator T1 from the E. coli rrnB gene
   3954..3990    -  CDS            lacZα (fragment): LacZα fragment of β-galactosidase; lacZ fragment
