[The description below was written by a language model from this plasmid's Addgene catalogue record and pLannotate feature annotations shown in this document.]
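Description:
pDONR223-ZNF785 is a Gateway entry clone built in the Invitrogen pDONR223 backbone and carrying the open reading frame of the human zinc finger protein ZNF785 (also listed under the alternative name ZNF688). It belongs to the ORFeome-derived subset of the Human TFome Collection, a library of human transcription factor ORFs assembled for cell fate engineering. The plasmid is maintained in E. coli through a high-copy ColE1/pUC-type origin and is selected with spectinomycin, resistance being provided by the aadA aminoglycoside adenylyltransferase gene (SmR). Short fragments annotated as a class 1 integron Pc promoter and a gentamicin acetyltransferase gene lie just upstream of this marker.

The sequenced record is about 4 kb. In it, the ZNF785 coding sequence of roughly 1.2 kb sits between two attL recombination sites, which the automated annotation labels attL3 and attL2. These sites allow LR Clonase to transfer the ORF into any compatible Gateway destination vector. The last nucleotide of the stop codon has been removed, so the ORF can read through into a C-terminal tag or fusion partner supplied by the destination vector. The entry clone has no annotated eukaryotic promoter, so expression depends on the destination vector. A T7 promoter lies just outside one att site, facing the insert. The rrnB T1 and T2 terminators in the backbone help insulate the cassette from read-through transcription. Small lacI and lacZα fragments are also annotated and are backbone remnants. The plasmid's main use is as a shuttle source of ZNF785 for building expression constructs.
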