Addgene plasmid #88459: pDONR223-ZNF785
Purpose: Donor Vector containing ZNF785 transcription factor, part of the Human TFome Collection
Depositing lab: Marc Vidal. Depositing organization: Dana-Farber Cancer Institute. Publication: A comprehensive library of human transcription factors for cell fate engineering. Ng AHM, Khoshakhlagh P, Rojo Arias JE, Pasquini G, Wang K, Swiersy A, Shipman SL, Appleton E, Kiaee K, Kohman RE, Vernet A, Dysart M, Leeper K, Saylor W, Huang JY, Graveline A, Taipale J, Hill DE, Vidal M, Melero-Martin JM, Busskamp V, Church GM. Nat Biotechnol. 2021 Apr;39(4):510-519. doi: 10.1038/s41587-020-0742-6. Epub 2020 Nov 30. PubMed 33257861.
Backbone
  Vector backbone: pDONR223
  Backbone manufacturer: Invitrogen
  Backbone size w/o insert (bp): 3000
  Vector type: Gateway Donor Vector
Growth in bacteria
  Bacterial resistance: Spectinomycin, 50 μg/mL
  Growth temperature: 37°C
  Growth strain: DH5alpha
  Copy number: High Copy
Gene/Insert
  Gene/Insert name: ZNF785 (alt name: ZNF688)
  Species: H. sapiens (human)
  Insert size (bp): 1218
  Mutation: Last nucleotide of stop codon removed to allow for Gateway C-terminal fusions
  Entrez Gene: ZNF785 (a.k.a. FLJ32130)
  Cloning method: Gateway Cloning
  Sequencing primers: 5′ M13F(-21); 3′ M13R
Terms and licenses: Academic/Nonprofit Terms; Industry Terms: Not Available to Industry
Depositor comments: Represents the ORFeome subset of the TFome
How to cite: pDONR223-ZNF785 was a gift from Marc Vidal (Addgene plasmid # 88459 ; http://n2t.net/addgene:88459 ; RRID:Addgene_88459)
